Addgene plasmid #18510: T4 Lysozyme T109N WT*
Depositing lab: Brian Matthews. Depositing organization: University of Oregon.
Backbone
  Vector backbone: pHS1403
  Backbone size w/o insert (bp): 5000
  Vector type: Bacterial Expression
Growth in bacteria
  Bacterial resistance: Ampicillin, 100 μg/mL
  Growth temperature: 37°C
  Growth strain: DH5alpha
  Copy number: High Copy
Gene/Insert
  Gene/Insert name: T4 Lysozyme (alt name: A109N)
  Species: Bacteriophage T4
  Insert size (bp): 600
  Mutation: T109N WT*
  GenBank ID: NP_049736
  Entrez Gene: e (a.k.a. T4p123)
  Cloning method: Restriction Enzyme; 5′ cloning site BamHI (not destroyed); 3′ cloning site HindIII (not destroyed)
  Sequencing primers: 5′ na; 3′ GGCGTATCACGAGGCCC
Terms and licenses: Academic/Nonprofit Terms; Industry Terms: Not Available to Industry
Depositor comments: The BamHI site is 27 bp from the ATG and the HindIII site is 115 bp from the stop.
How to cite: T4 Lysozyme T109N WT* was a gift from Brian Matthews (Addgene plasmid # 18510 ; http://n2t.net/addgene:18510 ; RRID:Addgene_18510)
