[The description below was written by a language model from this plasmid's Addgene catalogue record.]
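Description:
T4 Lysozyme T109N WT* is a bacterial expression plasmid built on the pHS1403 backbone (about 5 kb without insert) that carries a mutant form of the bacteriophage T4 lysozyme gene (gene e). It is a high-copy plasmid maintained in E. coli under ampicillin selection. The record does not state the origin of replication or the promoter that drives expression, and no feature table is provided, so the regulatory elements of the backbone cannot be described from the available information.

The insert is roughly 600 bp and was cloned by restriction digestion between a 5′ BamHI site and a 3′ HindIII site, both of which remain intact. According to the depositor, the BamHI site sits 27 bp from the start codon and the HindIII site 115 bp beyond the stop codon, so the fragment includes short flanking untranslated regions around the coding sequence and can be excised again as a unit. The encoded protein carries the point substitution T109N, a threonine to asparagine change at position 109, in the background designated "WT*". In the T4 lysozyme literature, WT* generally denotes the cysteine-free pseudo-wild-type protein, although the record does not define it. The alternative name listed, A109N, is inconsistent with the stated mutation, and the record does not resolve this discrepancy. No tags or fusion partners are recorded.

The record does not give a specific purpose. Single-site T4 lysozyme variants of this kind are typically expressed in bacteria to produce protein for studies of how individual substitutions affect folding, stability and structure.
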