>Addgene plasmid #18510 | T4 Lysozyme T109N WT* | addgene partial sequence | sequence record 24296 | 3primeUP
TACTGAAAAAGCCCGCTCATTAGGCGGGCTCAGATCTGCTCATGTTTGACAGCTTATCATCGATAAGCTT
CGGCAATAAATTCTTGATATGTTTTCATATGTTTCCTTTAAATATTTTAATTAGTAATTGTCTATTCAAG
TAATTGTGAATATACTATCACAATTCCAAGAGAAAGTAAACAGCTTTATAGATTTTTATACGCGTCCCAA
GTGCCAGTTCTAAACGTTGTAATGACTCGTTTTGCGCGATTAGGTGTTTGATTATACCATCTACTTTTAG
CTAAGTTAACTGCTGCTTCATCCCAGCGTTTTTGTTGAAGCATACGTAAAGAGTTAGTAAATCCTGCCAC
ACCGTTTTCTCCCATTTGGAAAACCATATTAATCAATGCAGCGCGACGAACCGCATCAAGAGAATCATAA
ACCGGTTTTAATTTAGCATTTCTCAGAATTCCGCGAACAGCAGCATCAACATCCTGATTAAAGAGTTTTT
CAGCCTCATCTTTTGTAATTACACCATTAGTATTACGCCCAATAGCTTTATCTAATTCAGATTTAGCAGC
ATTAAGTGATGGACTTTTTGTAAGCAAATGACCGATGCCAATAGTGTAATAGCCTTCTGTGTCTTTATAG
ATTTTAAGTCTAAGACCTTCATCTATACGTAACATTTCAAATATATTCATAATACCTCCTAAGCATCGAT
GGATCCTGTTTCCTGTGTGAATTGTTATCCGCTCACAATTCCACACATTATACGAGCCGATGATTAATGT
CACAGGGGNANGGGAGTAGCTGATCTGTTCCTGGTGAATGTANCGCTCCATCCACCATAACGAGCG
